>Addgene plasmid #89509 | Carl-CeNL-KDEL_pcDNA3 | addgene full sequence | sequence record 176629 | Addgene NGS Result
TGCTCCCTGCTTGTGTGTTGGAGGTCGCTGAGTAGTGCGCGAGCAAAATTTAAGCTACAACAAGGCAAGG
CTTGACCGACAATTGCATGAAGAATCTGCTTAGGGTTAGGCGTTTTGCGCTGCTTCGCGATGTACGGGCC
AGATATACGCGTTGACATTGATTATTGACTAGTTATTAATAGTAATCAATTACGGGGTCATTAGTTCATA
GCCCATATATGGAGTTCCGCGTTACATAACTTACGGTAAATGGCCCGCCTGGCTGACCGCCCAACGACCC
CCGCCCATTGACGTCAATAATGACGTATGTTCCCATAGTAACGCCAATAGGGACTTTCCATTGACGTCAA
TGGGTGGAGTATTTACGGTAAACTGCCCACTTGGCAGTACATCAAGTGTATCATATGCCAAGTACGCCCC
CTATTGACGTCAATGACGGTAAATGGCCCGCCTGGCATTATGCCCAGTACATGACCTTATGGGACTTTCC
TACTTGGCAGTACATCTACGTATTAGTCATCGCTATTACCATGGTGATGCGGTTTTGGCAGTACATCAAT
GGGCGTGGATAGCGGTTTGACTCACGGGGATTTCCAAGTCTCCACCCCATTGACGTCAATGGGAGTTTGT
TTTGGCACCAAAATCAACGGGACTTTCCAAAATGTCGTAACAACTCCGCCCCATTGACGCAAATGGGCGG
TAGGCGTGTACGGTGGGAGGTCTATATAAGCAGAGCTCTCTGGCTAACTAGAGAACCCACTGCTTACTGG
CTTATCGAAATTAATACGACTCACTATAGGGAGACCCAAGCTTGCGGCCGCCACCATGCTGCTGCCCGTC
CCCCTGCTGCTGGGCCTGCTGGGCGCCGCCGCGGATCCGATGGTGAGCAAGGGCGAGGAGCTGTTCACCG
GGGTGGTGCCCATCCTGGTCGAGCTGGACGGCGACGTAAACGGCCACAAGTTCAGCGTGTCCGGCGAGGG
CGAGGGCGATGCCACCTACGGCAAGCTGACCCTGAAGTTCATCTGCACCACCGGCAAGCTGCCCGTGCCC
TGGCCCACCCTCGTGACCACCCTGTCCTGGGGCGTGCAGTGCTTCGCCCGCTACCCCGACCACATGAAGC
AGCACGACTTCTTCAAGTCCGCCATGCCCGAAGGCTACGTCCAGGAGCGCACCATCTTCTTCAAGGACGA
CGGCAACTACAAGACCCGCGCCGAGGTGAAGTTCGAGGGCGACACCCTGGTGAACCGCATCGAGCTGAAG
GGCATCGACTTCAAGGAGGACGGCAACATCCTGGGGCACAAGCTGGAGTACAACTACTTTAGCGACAACG
TCTATATCACCGCCGACAAGCAGAAGAACGGCATCAAGGCCAACTTCAAGATCCGCCACAACATCGAGGA
CGGCGGCGTGCAGCTCGCCGACCACTACCAGCAGAACACCCCCATCGGCGACGGCCCCGTGCTGCTGCCC
GACAACCACTACCTGAGCACCCAGTCCAAGCTGAGCAAAGACCCCAACGAGAAGCGCGATCACATGGTCC
TGCTGGAGTTCGTGACCGCCGCCGGGTTGCATACACTCGAAGATTTCGTTGGGGACTGGCGACAGACAGC
CGGCTACAACCTGGACCAAGTCCTTGAACAGGGAGGTGTGTCCAGTTTGTTTCAGAATCTCGGGGTGTCC
GTAACTCCGATCCAAAGGATTGTCCTGAGCGGTGAAAATGGGCTGAAGATCGACATCCATGTCATCATCC
CGTATGAAGGTCTGAGCGGCGACCAAATGGGCCAGATCGAAAAAATTTTTAAGGTGGTGTACCCTGTGGA
TGATCATCACTTTAAGGTGATCCTGCACTATGGCACACTGGTAATCGACGGGGTTACGCCGAACATGATC
GACTATTTCGGACGGCCGTATGAAGGCATCGCCGTGTTCGACGGCAAAAAGATCACTGTAACAGGGACCC
TGTGGAACGGCAACAAAATTATCGACGAGCGCCTGATCAACCCCGACGGCTCCCTGCTGTTCCGAGTAAC
CATCAACGGAGTGACCGGCTGGCGGCTGTGCGAACGCATTCTGGCGGGTGGATCAGGCGGTACCAAGGAC
GAGCTGTAAGAATTCTGCAGATATCCATCACACTGGCGGCCGCTCGAGCATGCATCTAGAGGGCCCTATT
CTATAGTGTCACCTAAATGCTAGAGCTCGCTGATCAGCCTCGACTGTGCCTTCTAGTTGCCAGCCATCTG
TTGTTTGCCCCTCCCCCGTGCCTTCCTTGACCCTGGAAGGTGCCACTCCCACTGTCCTTTCCTAATAAAA
TGAGGAAATTGCATCGCATTGTCTGAGTAGGTGTCATTCTATTCTGGGGGGTGGGGTGGGGCAGGACAGC
AAGGGGGAGGATTGGGAAGACAATAGCAGGCATGCTGGGGATGCGGTGGGCTCTATGGCTTCTGAGGCGG
AAAGAACCAGCTGGGGCTCTAGGGGGTATCCCC
[124 nt withheld, positions 2484-2607]
C
[91 nt withheld, positions 2609-2699]
A
[49 nt withheld, positions 2701-2749]
CCTTTGACGTTGGAGTCCACGTTCTTT
[37 nt withheld, positions 2777-2813]
ACCCTATCTCGGTCTATTCTTTTGATTTATAAGGGATTTTGCCGATTTCGGCCTATTGGTTAAAAAATGA
GCTGATTTAACAAAAATTTAACGCGAATTAATTCTGTGGAATGTGTGTCAGTTAGGGTGTGGAAAGTCCC
CAGGCTCCCCAGCAGGCAGAAGTATGCAAAGCATGCATCTCAATTAGTCAGCAACCAGGTGTGGAAAGTC
CCCAGGCTCCCCAGCAGGCAGAAGTATGCAAAGCATGCATCTCAATTAGTCAGCAACCATAGTCCCGCCC
CTAACTCCGCCCATCCCGCCCCTAACTCCGCCCAGTTCCGCCCATTCTCCGCCCCATGGCTGACTAATTT
TTTTTATTTATGCAGAGGCCGAGGCCGCCTCTGCCTCTGAGCTATTCCAGAAGTAGTGAGGAGGCTTTTT
TGGAGGCCTAGGCTTTTGCAAAAAGCTCCCGGGAGCTTGTATATCCATTTTCGGATCTGATCAAGAGACA
GGATGAGGATCGTTTCGCATGATTGAACAAGATGGATTGCACGCAGGTTCTCCGGCCGCTTGGGTGGAGA
GGCTATTCGGCTATGACTGGGCACAACAGACAATCGGCTGCTCTGATGCCGCCGTGTTCCGGCTGTCAGC
GCAGGGGCGCCCGGTTCTTTTTGTCAAGACCGACCTGTCCGGTGCCCTGAATGAACTGCAGGACGAGGCA
GCGCGGCTATCGTGGCTGGCCACGACGGGCGTTCCTTGCGCAGCTGTGCTCGACGTTGTCACTGAAGCGG
GAAGGGACTGGCTGCTATTGGGCGAAGTGCCGGGGCAGGATCTCCTGTCATCTCACCTTGCTCCTGCCGA
GAAAGTATCCATCATGGCTGATGCAATGCGGCGGCTGCATACGCTTGATCCGGCTACCTGCCCATTCGAC
CACCAAGCGAAACATCGCATCGAGCGAGCACGTACTCGGATGGAAGCCGGTCTTGTCGATCAGGATGATC
TGGACGAAGAGCATCAGGGGCTCGCGCCAGCCGAACTGTTCGCCAGGCTCAAGGCGCGCATGCCCGACGG
CGAGGATCTCGTCGTGACCCATGGCGATGCCTGCTTGCCGAATATCATGGTGGAAAATGGCCGCTTTTCT
GGATTCATCGACTGTGGCCGGCTGGGTGTGGCGGACCGCTATCAGGACATAGCGTTGGCTACCCGTGATA
TTGCTGAAGAGCTTGGCGGCGAATGGGCTGACCGCTTCCTCGTGCTTTACGGTATCGCCGCTCCCGATTC
GCAGCGCATCGCCTTCTATCGCCTTCTTGACGAGTTCTTCTGAGCGGGACTCTGGGGTTCGAAATGACCG
ACCAAGCGACGCCCAACCTGCCATCACGAGATTTCGATTCCACCGCCGCCTTCTATGAAAGGTTGGGCTT
CGGAATCGTTTTCCGGGACGCCGGCTGGATGATCCTCCAGCGCGGGGATCTCATGCTGGAGTTCTTCGCC
CACCCCAACTTGTTTATTGCAGCTTATAATGGTTACAAATAAAGCAATAGCATCACAAATTTCACAAATA
AAGCATTTTTTTCACTGCATTCTAGTTGTGGTTTGTCCAAACTCATCAATGTATCTTATCATGTCTGTAT
ACCGTCGACCTCTAGCTAGAGCTTGGCGTAATCATGGTCATAGCTGTTTCCTGTGTGAAATTGTTATCCG
CTCACAATTCCACACAACATACGAGCCGGAAGCATAAAGTGTAAAGCCTGGGGTGCCTAATGAGTGAGCT
AACTCACATTAATTGCGTTGCGCTCACTGCCCGCTTTCCAGTCGGGAAACCTGTCGTGCCAGCTGCATTA
ATGAATCGGCCAACGCGCGGGGAGAGGCGGTTTGCGTATTGGGCGCTCTTCCGCTTCCTCGCTCACTGAC
TCGCTGCGCTCGGTCGTTCGGCTGCGGCGAGCGGTATCAGCTCACTCAAAGGCGGTAATACGGTTATCCA
CAGAATCAGGGGATAACGCAGGAAAGAACATGTGAGCAAAAGGCCAGCAAAAGGCCAGGAACCGTAAAAA
GGCCGCGTTGCTGGCGTTTTTCCATAGGCTCCGCCCCCCTGACGAGCATCACAAAAATCGACGCTCAAGT
CAGAGGTGGCGAAACCCGACAGGACTATAAAGATACCAGGCGTTTCCCCCTGGAAGCTCCCTCGTGCGCT
CTCCTGTTCCGACCCTGCCGCTTACCGGATACCTGTCCGCCTTTCTCCCTTCGGGAAGCGTGGCGCTTTC
TCATAGCTCACGCTGTAGGTATCTCAGTTCGGTGTAGGTCGTTCGCTCCAAGCTGGGCTGTGTGCACGAA
CCCCCCGTTCAGCCCGACCGCTGCGCCTTATCCGGTAACTATCGTCTTGAGTCCAACCCGGTAAGACACG
ACTTATCGCCACTGGCAGCAGCCACTGGTAACAGGATTAGCAGAGCGAGGTATGTAGGCGGTGCTACAGA
GTTCTTGAAGTGGTGGCCTAACTACGGCTACACTAGAAGAACAGTATTTGGTATCTGCGCTCTGCTGAAG
CCAGTTACCTTCGGAAAAAGAGTTGGTAGCTCTTGATCCGGCAAACAAACCACCGCTGGTAGCGGTGGTT
TTTTTGTTTGCAAGCAGCAGATTACGCGCAGAAAAAAAGGATCTCAAGAAGATCCTTTGATCTTTTCTAC
GGGGTCTGACGCTCAGTGGAACGAAAACTCACGTTAAGGGATTTTGGTCATGAGATTATCAAAAAGGATC
TTCACCTAGATCCTTTTAAATTAAAAATGAAGTTTTAAATCAATCTAAAGTATATATGAGTAAACTTGGT
CTGACAGTTACCAATGCTTAATCAGTGAGGCACCTATCTCAGCGATCTGTCTATTTCGTTCATCCATAGT
TGCCTGACTCCCCGTCGTGTAGATAACTACGATACGGGAGGGCTTACCATCTGGCCCCAGTGCTGCAATG
ATACCGCGAGACCCACGCTCACCGGCTCCAGATTTATCAGCAATAAACCAGCCAGCCGGAAGGGCCGAGC
GCAGAAGTGGTCCTGCAACTTTATCCGCCTCCATCCAGTCTATTAATTGTTGCCGGGAAGCTAGAGTAAG
TAGTTCGCCAGTTAATAGTTTGCGCAACGTTGTTGCCATTGCTACAGGCATCGTGGTGTCACGCTCGTCG
TTTGGTATGGCTTCATTCAGCTCCGGTTCCCAACGATCAAGGCGAGTTACATGATCCCCCATGTTGTGCA
AAAAAGCGGTTAGCTCCTTCGGTCCTCCGATCGTTGTCAGAAGTAAGTTGGCCGCAGTGTTATCACTCAT
GGTTATGGCAGCACTGCATAATTCTCTTACTGTCATGCCATCCGTAAGATGCTTTTCTGTGACTGGTGAG
TACTCAACCAAGTCATTCTGAGAATAGTGTATGCGGCGACCGAGTTGCTCTTGCCCGGCGTCAATACGGG
ATAATACCGCGCCACATAGCAGAACTTTAAAAGTGCTCATCATTGGAAAACGTTCTTCGGGGCGAAAACT
CTCAAGGATCTTACCGCTGTTGAGATCCAGTTCGATGTAACCCACTCGTGCACCCAACTGATCTTCAGCA
TCTTTTACTTTCACCAGCGTTTCTGGGTGAGCAAAAACAGGAAGGCAAAATGCCGCAAAAAAGGGAATAA
GGGCGACACGGAAATGTTGAATACTCATACTCTTCCTTTTTCAATATTATTGAAGCATTTATCAGGGTTA
TTGTCTCATGAGCGGATACATATTTGAATGTATTTAGAAAAATAAACAAATAGGGGTTCCGCGCACATTT
CCCCGAAAAGTGCCACCTGACGTCGACGGATCGGGAGATCTCCCGATCCCCTATGGTGCACTCTCAGTAC
AATCTGCTCTGATGCCGCATAGTTAAGCCAGTATC
Features (pLannotate 1.2.2; 22 found; start..end, strand, type, name):
    154..533     +  enhancer       CMV enhancer: human cytomegalovirus immediate early enhancer
    534..737     +  promoter       CMV promoter: human cytomegalovirus (CMV) immediate early promoter
    733..766     +  LTR            5' LTR (truncated) (fragment): truncated 5' long terminal repeat (LTR) from HIV-1
    782..800     +  promoter       T7 promoter: promoter for bacteriophage T7 RNA polymerase
    880..1569    +  CDS            mTurquoise2: mTurquoise2 is a basic (constitutively fluorescent) cyan fluorescent protein published in 2012, derived from Aequorea victoria. It is reported to be a rapidly-maturing monomer with very low acid sensitivity.
   1573..2076    +  CDS            Nluc: NanoLuc® luciferase human codon-optimized
   2170..2188    -  promoter       SP6 promoter: promoter for bacteriophage SP6 RNA polymerase
   2214..2438    +  polyA_signal   bGH poly(A) signal: bovine growth hormone polyadenylation signal
   2442..2463    +  promoter       SV40 promoter (fragment): SV40 enhancer and early promoter
   2484..2912    +  rep_origin     f1 ori (sequence partly withheld): f1 bacteriophage origin of replication; arrow indicates direction of (+) strand synthesis
   2926..3255    +  promoter       SV40 promoter: SV40 enhancer and early promoter
   3322..4113    +  CDS            neo: KKA2_KLEPN - Also known as kan, nptII. Experimental evidence at protein level: Swiss-Prot protein existence level 1. Resistance to kanamycin, neomycin, paromomycin, ribostamycin, butirosin and gentamicin B. From Klebsiella pneumoniae.
   4137..4295    +  CDS            ble (fragment): BLE_KLEPN - Experimental evidence at protein level: Swiss-Prot protein existence level 1. Binding protein with a strong affinity to the bleomycin family of antibiotics. Binds to CL990; an antimitotic-antibiotic compound. From Klebsiella pneumoniae.
   4290..4411    +  polyA_signal   SV40 poly(A) signal: SV40 polyadenylation signal
   4484..4500    -  protein_bind   lac operator: The lac repressor binds to the lac operator to inhibit transcription in E. coli. This inhibition can be relieved by adding lactose or isopropyl-β-D-thiogalactopyranoside (IPTG). lac repressor encoded by lacI
   4508..4538    -  promoter       lac promoter: promoter for the E. coli lac operon
   4553..4574    -  protein_bind   CAP binding site: CAP binding activates transcription in the presence of cAMP. E. coli catabolite activator protein
   4587..4679    -  CDS            lacI (fragment): lac repressor; lacI; The lac repressor binds to the lac operator to inhibit transcription in E. coli. This inhibition can be relieved by adding lactose or isopropyl-β-D-thiogalactopyranoside (IPTG).
   4862..5450    -  rep_origin     ori: high-copy-number ColE1/pMB1/pBR322/pUC origin of replication
   5621..6481    -  CDS            AmpR: β-lactamase; bla; confers resistance to ampicillin, carbenicillin, and related antibiotics
   6482..6586    -  promoter       AmpR promoter: bla
   6645..6697    -  misc_feature   bom (fragment): basis of mobility region from pBR322
