[The description below was written by a language model from this plasmid's Addgene catalogue record and pLannotate feature annotations shown in this document.]
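Description:
Carl-CeNL-KDEL_pcDNA3 is a mammalian expression plasmid built on the pcDNA3 backbone that produces an endoplasmic reticulum-targeted version of CeNL, the cyan member of a family of bright luminescent proteins derived from NanoLuc luciferase. In E. coli it is maintained as a high-copy plasmid through a ColE1/pUC-type origin and selected with ampicillin via the β-lactamase gene. An f1 origin is also present. For mammalian cells, an SV40 promoter drives a neomycin phosphotransferase gene followed by an SV40 polyadenylation signal, allowing G418 selection of stable transfectants.

The payload sits between the CMV immediate-early enhancer/promoter and the bovine growth hormone polyadenylation signal, inserted between BamHI and KpnI sites, with T7 and SP6 promoters flanking the cloning region. The feature table identifies the synthetic CeNL coding sequence as mTurquoise2 fused directly upstream of a human codon-optimised NanoLuc. In designs of this type, energy from the luciferase reaction is transferred to the adjacent fluorescent protein, so light is emitted at the acceptor's cyan wavelength with enhanced brightness and no excitation illumination is needed. The catalogue record lists a calreticulin-derived sequence at the N terminus and a KDEL motif at the C terminus. These are not annotated separately in the feature table, but such elements respectively direct the protein into the ER and retain it there.

The construct is intended as an ER-localised cyan luminescent marker for live-cell bioluminescence imaging, and it can be combined with the other colour variants of the same series for real-time multicolour imaging.
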