Addgene plasmid #89509: Carl-CeNL-KDEL_pcDNA3
Purpose: Cyan color variant of bright luminescent protein, targeted to the endoplasmic reticulum
Depositing lab: Takeharu Nagai. Publication: Five colour variants of bright luminescent protein for real-time multicolour bioimaging. Suzuki K, Kimura T, Shinoda H, Bai G, Daniels MJ, Arai Y, Nakano M, Nagai T. Nat Commun. 2016 Dec 14;7:13718. doi: 10.1038/ncomms13718. PubMed 27966527.
Backbone
  Vector backbone: pcDNA3
  Backbone manufacturer: Invitrogen
  Backbone size w/o insert (bp): 5400
  Vector type: Mammalian Expression
  Selectable markers: Neomycin (select with G418)
Growth in bacteria
  Bacterial resistance: Ampicillin, 100 μg/mL
  Growth temperature: 37°C
  Growth strain: DH5alpha
  Copy number: High Copy
Gene/Insert
  Gene/Insert name: CeNL
  Species: Synthetic
  Insert size (bp): 1200
  GenBank ID: LC128714
  Promoter: CMV
  Tag / fusion protein: Calreticulin (N terminal on insert); KDEL (C terminal on insert)
  Cloning method: Restriction Enzyme; 5′ cloning site BamHI (not destroyed); 3′ cloning site KpnI (not destroyed)
  Sequencing primers: 5′ CMV-F; 3′ BGHrev
Terms and licenses: Academic/Nonprofit Terms; Industry Terms: Not Available to Industry
Depositor comments: Derived from NanoLuc luciferase
How to cite: Carl-CeNL-KDEL_pcDNA3 was a gift from Takeharu Nagai (Addgene plasmid # 89509 ; http://n2t.net/addgene:89509 ; RRID:Addgene_89509)
