>Addgene plasmid #89509 | Carl-CeNL-KDEL_pcDNA3 | depositor partial sequence | sequence record 173447 | CeNL moiety
ATGGTGAGCAAGGGCGAGGAGCTGTTCACCGGGGTGGTGCCCATCCTGGTCGAGCTGGACGGCGACGTAA
ACGGCCACAAGTTCAGCGTGTCCGGCGAGGGCGAGGGCGATGCCACCTACGGCAAGCTGACCCTGAAGTT
CATCTGCACCACCGGCAAGCTGCCCGTGCCCTGGCCCACCCTCGTGACCACCCTGTCCTGGGGCGTGCAG
TGCTTCGCCCGCTACCCCGACCACATGAAGCAGCACGACTTCTTCAAGTCCGCCATGCCCGAAGGCTACG
TCCAGGAGCGCACCATCTTCTTCAAGGACGACGGCAACTACAAGACCCGCGCCGAGGTGAAGTTCGAGGG
CGACACCCTGGTGAACCGCATCGAGCTGAAGGGCATCGACTTCAAGGAGGACGGCAACATCCTGGGGCAC
AAGCTGGAGTACAACTACTTTAGCGACAACGTCTATATCACCGCCGACAAGCAGAAGAACGGCATCAAGG
CCAACTTCAAGATCCGCCACAACATCGAGGACGGCGGCGTGCAGCTCGCCGACCACTACCAGCAGAACAC
CCCCATCGGCGACGGCCCCGTGCTGCTGCCCGACAACCACTACCTGAGCACCCAGTCCAAGCTGAGCAAA
GACCCCAACGAGAAGCGCGATCACATGGTCCTGCTGGAGTTCGTGACCGCCGCCGGGTTGCATACACTCG
AAGATTTCGTTGGGGACTGGCGACAGACAGCCGGCTACAACCTGGACCAAGTCCTTGAACAGGGAGGTGT
GTCCAGTTTGTTTCAGAATCTCGGGGTGTCCGTAACTCCGATCCAAAGGATTGTCCTGAGCGGTGAAAAT
GGGCTGAAGATCGACATCCATGTCATCATCCCGTATGAAGGTCTGAGCGGCGACCAAATGGGCCAGATCG
AAAAAATTTTTAAGGTGGTGTACCCTGTGGATGATCATCACTTTAAGGTGATCCTGCACTATGGCACACT
GGTAATCGACGGGGTTACGCCGAACATGATCGACTATTTCGGACGGCCGTATGAAGGCATCGCCGTGTTC
GACGGCAAAAAGATCACTGTAACAGGGACCCTGTGGAACGGCAACAAAATTATCGACGAGCGCCTGATCA
ACCCCGACGGCTCCCTGCTGTTCCGAGTAACCATCAACGGAGTGACCGGCTGGCGGCTGTGCGAACGCAT
TCTGGCG
